>Addgene plasmid #227313 | qTAG-C-Solo-mStayGold-CLTC | addgene full sequence | sequence record 451694 | Addgene NGS Result
TCGCGCGTTTCGGTGATGACGGTGAAAACCTCTGACACATGCAGCTCCCGGAGACGGTCACAGCTTGTCT
GTAAGCGGATGCCGGGAGCAGACAAGCCCGTCAGGGCGCGTCAGCGGGTGTTGGCGGGTGTCGGGGCTGG
CTTAACTATGCGGCATCAGAGCAGATTGTACTGAGAGTGCACCATATGCGGTGTGAAATACCGCACAGAT
GCGTAAGGAGAAAATACCGCATCAGGCGCCATTCGCCATTCAGGCTGCGCAACTGTTGGGAAGGGCGATC
GGTGCGGGCCTCTTCGCTATTACGCCAGCTGGCGAAAGGGGGATGTGCTGCAAGGCGATTAAGTTGGGTA
ACGCCAGGGTTTTCCCAGTCACGACGTTGTAAAACGACGGCCAGTGAATTCGAGGTTTCAGTGAGCCGAG
ATTACACAACTGCACTCCAGCCTAGGCAACAGAGCCAGATTCTTTTTTTTTTTTTTTTTTAAAAAGTCTT
TTAAAAAATTCTTTTATTGTGCTGATTTTATTGTGTCATGAAGTGTAATATGCATGTAGGTATGTGTCAA
GTATACAGAGTGTCAGGCATACGGTGTTCAGTCATAAGCAGTTCTGGCCTTTGGCCCTGCACTGTTTGTT
GGCTTTTTAGGTAGGAACCTTCTTAGAGTAAGACTGTCATGCTAAAATTGTAGCAATCAAATGTGCCCCC
CATACAACTCATTTGAGGTTGAGATTATGTTGCTAGAGTGGAGGAGATTGGAGTGTTCTAAATGCTAACA
GTTTGTCCTGCCTCCTTGCCCCTGCCCCCTGCTCCTTTTTGTTTTCTTCTACTGTAGGTCAGCCCCAGTT
GATGCTGACAGCAGGACCCAGTGTTGCCGTCCCTCCCCAGGCACCTTTTGGTTATGGTTATACCGCACCA
CCGTATGGACAGCCACAGCCCGGATTCGGATATTCTATGGGAGGAAGCGGAGGATCTGGCGGTACCGGCG
GAAGCATGGTGTCTACAGGCGAGGAACTGTTTACCGGCGTGGTGCCCTTCAAGTTCCAGCTGAAGGGCAC
CATCAACGGCAAGAGCTTCACCGTGGAAGGCGAGGGCGAGGGCAATAGCCACGAGGGCAGCCACAAAGGC
AAGTATGTGTGCACCAGCGGCAAACTGCCAATGTCTTGGGCCGCCCTGGGAACTAGCTTCGGCTATGGCA
TGAAATACTATACCAAGTACCCCAGCGGCCTGAAAAACTGGTTCCACGAGGTGATGCCTGAGGGCTTCAC
CTACGACAGACACATCCAGTACAAGGGCGACGGCAGCATCCACGCCAAGCACCAGCACTTCATGAAGAAC
GGCACCTACCACAACATCGTGGAGTTCACCGGCCAGGACTTCAAGGAGAACAGCCCCGTGCTGACCGGCG
ACATGGACGTGAGCCTGCCCAACGAGGTGCAGCACATCCCCATTGATGACGGCGTGGAGTGCACAGTGAC
CCTGCAGTACCCTCTGCTGAGCGACGAAAGCAAGTGCGTGGAAGCCTATCAGAACACCATCATCAAGCCC
CTGCACAATCAGCCAGCCCCCGATGTGCCATTTCACTGGATCAGAAAGCAGTACACCCAGAGCAAGGACG
ACACCGAGGAGAGAGACCACATCATCCAGAGCGAGACCCTGGAGGCCCACCTGGGAGGTTCCCTCGAGAC
CGGTAAGAGCAAGTGATGAGATGAAGCGCTGATCCTGTAGTCACCTATTTTCGTACTGAAACATCGTCTT
TACCCACTTCTCAGTTTATAATGGGGGAAAACAGGCAACGTGTTCTTGTAACCTTTATTTCATGAAGGAC
TTCTTTTTGTTTCTAACTATAAACTTGGATCACCTATGTTAAAACCTTATTTCACATTCCACATCATTTT
AGAATTTATTTTCGAAGGGGAATAGTTTCAATGTTTTATTCACTTGGGCTTTTTTTCTTCCCCCTCTTTC
TTTAAAGAACTGCTCAATATTCAATCTGTTGTGAAGAACCTGATTTGCACTCTGTAGTGTTTAAAGAAAC
AAAGAAACTCTAATATTGAATCTCTTAAATTTAGTGTATGTAAACAGCTTACAAATACGTATTGTCTAAA
TGCATTTAAATCTGTTTTATTCAAAGAAAAGCTAAAGCAAAAACACTGGCATATGACCATGCAAGACTGT
CAGTGCCAACAAAGACAACACTAATCAGCACATCGTACACTGGATTGCAGTGCTTCCCAGATTATTGAAA
AATGTTAAGCTTGGCGTAATCATGGTCATAGCTGTTTCCTGTGTGAAATTGTTATCCGCTCACAATTCCA
CACAACATACGAGCCGGAAGCATAAAGTGTAAAGCCTGGGGTGCCTAATGAGTGAGCTAACTCACATTAA
TTGCGTTGCGCTCACTGCCCGCTTTCCAGTCGGGAAACCTGTCGTGCCAGCTGCATTAATGAATCGGCCA
ACGCGCGGGGAGAGGCGGTTTGCGTATTGGGCGCTCTTCCGCTTCCTCGCTCACTGACTCGCTGCGCTCG
GTCGTTCGGCTGCGGCGAGCGGTATCAGCTCACTCAAAGGCGGTAATACGGTTATCCACAGAATCAGGGG
ATAACGCAGGAAAGAACATGTGAGCAAAAGGCCAGCAAAAGGCCAGGAACCGTAAAAAGGCCGCGTTGCT
GGCGTTTTTCCATAGGCTCCGCCCCCCTGACGAGCATCACAAAAATCGACGCTCAAGTCAGAGGTGGCGA
AACCCGACAGGACTATAAAGATACCAGGCGTTTCCCCCTGGAAGCTCCCTCGTGCGCTCTCCTGTTCCGA
CCCTGCCGCTTACCGGATACCTGTCCGCCTTTCTCCCTTCGGGAAGCGTGGCGCTTTCTCATAGCTCACG
CTGTAGGTATCTCAGTTCGGTGTAGGTCGTTCGCTCCAAGCTGGGCTGTGTGCACGAACCCCCCGTTCAG
CCCGACCGCTGCGCCTTATCCGGTAACTATCGTCTTGAGTCCAACCCGGTAAGACACGACTTATCGCCAC
TGGCAGCAGCCACTGGTAACAGGATTAGCAGAGCGAGGTATGTAGGCGGTGCTACAGAGTTCTTGAAGTG
GTGGCCTAACTACGGCTACACTAGAAGAACAGTATTTGGTATCTGCGCTCTGCTGAAGCCAGTTACCTTC
GGAAAAAGAGTTGGTAGCTCTTGATCCGGCAAACAAACCACCGCTGGTAGCGGTGGTTTTTTTGTTTGCA
AGCAGCAGATTACGCGCAGAAAAAAAGGATCTCAAGAAGATCCTTTGATCTTTTCTACGGGGTCTGACGC
TCAGTGGAACGAAAACTCACGTTAAGGGATTTTGGTCATGAGATTATCAAAAAGGATCTTCACCTAGATC
CTTTTAAATTAAAAATGAAGTTTTAAATCAATCTAAAGTATATATGAGTAAACTTGGTCTGACAGTTACC
AATGCTTAATCAGTGAGGCACCTATCTCAGCGATCTGTCTATTTCGTTCATCCATAGTTGCCTGACTCCC
CGTCGTGTAGATAACTACGATACGGGAGGGCTTACCATCTGGCCCCAGTGCTGCAATGATACCGCGAGAC
CCACGCTCACCGGCTCCAGATTTATCAGCAATAAACCAGCCAGCCGGAAGGGCCGAGCGCAGAAGTGGTC
CTGCAACTTTATCCGCCTCCATCCAGTCTATTAATTGTTGCCGGGAAGCTAGAGTAAGTAGTTCGCCAGT
TAATAGTTTGCGCAACGTTGTTGCCATTGCTACAGGCATCGTGGTGTCACGCTCGTCGTTTGGTATGGCT
TCATTCAGCTCCGGTTCCCAACGATCAAGGCGAGTTACATGATCCCCCATGTTGTGCAAAAAAGCGGTTA
GCTCCTTCGGTCCTCCGATCGTTGTCAGAAGTAAGTTGGCCGCAGTGTTATCACTCATGGTTATGGCAGC
ACTGCATAATTCTCTTACTGTCATGCCATCCGTAAGATGCTTTTCTGTGACTGGTGAGTACTCAACCAAG
TCATTCTGAGAATAGTGTATGCGGCGACCGAGTTGCTCTTGCCCGGCGTCAATACGGGATAATACCGCGC
CACATAGCAGAACTTTAAAAGTGCTCATCATTGGAAAACGTTCTTCGGGGCGAAAACTCTCAAGGATCTT
ACCGCTGTTGAGATCCAGTTCGATGTAACCCACTCGTGCACCCAACTGATCTTCAGCATCTTTTACTTTC
ACCAGCGTTTCTGGGTGAGCAAAAACAGGAAGGCAAAATGCCGCAAAAAAGGGAATAAGGGCGACACGGA
AATGTTGAATACTCATACTCTTCCTTTTTCAATATTATTGAAGCATTTATCAGGGTTATTGTCTCATGAG
CGGATACATATTTGAATGTATTTAGAAAAATAAACAAATAGGGGTTCCGCGCACATTTCCCCGAAAAGTG
CCACCTGACGTCTAAGAAACCATTATTATCATGACATTAACCTATAAAAATAGGCGTATCACGAGGCCCT
TTCGTC
Features (pLannotate 1.2.2; 10 found; start..end, strand, type, name):
    137..236     +  misc_feature   bom (fragment): basis of mobility region from pBR322
    242..399     -  CDS            lacZα (fragment): LacZα fragment of β-galactosidase; lacZ fragment
   2289..2305    -  protein_bind   lac operator: The lac repressor binds to the lac operator to inhibit transcription in E. coli. This inhibition can be relieved by adding lactose or isopropyl-β-D-thiogalactopyranoside (IPTG). lac repressor encoded by lacI
   2313..2343    -  promoter       lac promoter: promoter for the E. coli lac operon
   2358..2379    -  protein_bind   CAP binding site: CAP binding activates transcription in the presence of cAMP. E. coli catabolite activator protein
   2392..2484    -  CDS            lacI (fragment): lac repressor; lacI; The lac repressor binds to the lac operator to inhibit transcription in E. coli. This inhibition can be relieved by adding lactose or isopropyl-β-D-thiogalactopyranoside (IPTG).
   2667..3255    -  rep_origin     ori: high-copy-number ColE1/pMB1/pBR322/pUC origin of replication
   3426..4286    -  CDS            AmpR: β-lactamase; bla; confers resistance to ampicillin, carbenicillin, and related antibiotics
   4287..4391    -  promoter       AmpR promoter: bla
   4486..35      +  CDS            rop (fragment) (across the origin): Rop protein, which maintains plasmids at low copy number; rop
