[The description below was written by a language model from this plasmid's Addgene catalogue record and pLannotate feature annotations shown in this document.]
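Description:
qTAG-C-Solo-mStayGold-CLTC is a CRISPR donor template built on the high-copy pUC19 backbone, designed for tagging the endogenous human CLTC gene (clathrin heavy chain) with the green fluorescent protein mStayGold. It is propagated in E. coli through the ColE1/pUC origin of replication and selected with ampicillin via the β-lactamase gene and its own promoter. The remaining annotated features are pUC19 remnants: the lac promoter, lac operator and CAP binding site, a lacZα fragment interrupted by the insert, and short fragments of lacI, bom and rop, none of which play a role in the tagging function.

The payload is a roughly 1.8 kb insert consisting of CLTC homology arms flanking the mStayGold coding sequence. The automated feature table does not annotate anything in this region (the gap between the lacZα fragment and the lac operator), so the arm lengths, any linker and the exact layout of the cassette cannot be read from the record. The insert is promoterless, so the tag is not meant to be expressed from the plasmid; fluorescence should arise only after in-frame integration at the CLTC locus, where the fusion is driven by the native promoter at endogenous levels. The "C" in the name suggests a C-terminal tag, and "Solo" suggests a tag-only cassette without a selection marker, although the record does not state either explicitly.

The depositor notes that the plasmid is to be co-transfected into mammalian cells with a companion px330-PITCh-CLTC plasmid supplying the sgRNA that targets the locus. It belongs to the qTAG scaffold series for endogenous tagging, and the resulting knock-in would typically be used to visualise clathrin in live or fixed cells.
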