Addgene plasmid #227313: qTAG-C-Solo-mStayGold-CLTC
Depositing lab: Laurence Pelletier. Publication: qTAG: an adaptable plasmid scaffold for CRISPR-based endogenous tagging. Philip R, Sharma A, Matellan L, Erpf AC, Hsu WH, Tkach JM, Wyatt HDM, Pelletier L. EMBO J. 2024 Dec 12. doi: 10.1038/s44318-024-00337-5. PubMed 39668248.
Backbone
  Vector backbone: pUC19
  Backbone manufacturer: Invitrogen
  Backbone size w/o insert (bp): 2686
  Vector type: Mammalian Expression, CRISPR ; Donor Template
Growth in bacteria
  Bacterial resistance: Ampicillin, 100 μg/mL
  Growth temperature: 37°C
  Growth strain: DH5alpha
  Copy number: High Copy
Gene/Insert
  Gene/Insert name: CLTC Homology Arms flanking a mStayGold Tag (alt name: CLTC)
  Species: H. sapiens (human)
  Insert size (bp): 1847
  Entrez Gene: CLTC (a.k.a. CHC, CHC17, CLH-17, CLTCL2, Hc, MRD56)
  Promoter: Promoterless
  Cloning method: Unknown
  Sequencing primers: 5′ CTGCAAGGCGATTAAGTTGGGTAAC; 3′ GGCTCGTATGTTGTGTGGAATTGT
Terms and licenses: Academic/Nonprofit Terms; Industry Terms: Not Available to Industry
Depositor comments: To be co-transfected with sgRNA px330-PITCh-CLTC (Addgene #227312): https://www.addgene.org/227312/
How to cite: qTAG-C-Solo-mStayGold-CLTC was a gift from Laurence Pelletier (Addgene plasmid # 227313 ; http://n2t.net/addgene:227313 ; RRID:Addgene_227313)
